Addgene plasmid #69312: pDonor_hU6
Purpose: sgRNA scaffold and human U6 promoter
Depositing lab: Andrea Ventura. Depositing organization: Memorial Sloan-Kettering Cancer Center. Publication: Rapid and efficient one-step generation of paired gRNA CRISPR-Cas9 libraries. Vidigal JA, Ventura A. Nat Commun. 2015 Aug 17;6:8083. doi: 10.1038/ncomms9083. PubMed 26278926.
Backbone
  Vector backbone: pBluescript KS+
  Backbone size w/o insert (bp): 2958
  Total vector size (bp): 3396
  Vector type: CRISPR
Growth in bacteria
  Bacterial resistance: Ampicillin, 100 μg/mL
  Growth temperature: 37°C
  Growth strain: DH5alpha
  Copy number: High Copy
Gene/Insert
  Gene/Insert name: hU6 promoter and sgRNA scaffold flanked by BbsI sites
  Insert size (bp): 415
  Promoter: human U6 promoter
  Cloning method: Restriction Enzyme; 5′ cloning site EcoRV (destroyed during cloning); 3′ cloning site EcoRV (destroyed during cloning)
  Sequencing primers: 5′ T7; 3′ T3
Terms and licenses: Academic/Nonprofit Terms; Industry Terms: Not Available to Industry
How to cite: pDonor_hU6 was a gift from Andrea Ventura (Addgene plasmid # 69312 ; http://n2t.net/addgene:69312 ; RRID:Addgene_69312)
