[The description below was written by a language model from this plasmid's Addgene catalogue record and pLannotate feature annotations shown in this document.]
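Description:
pDonor_hU6 is a small (about 3.4 kb) bacterial cloning plasmid built on pBluescript KS+ that serves as a source of a donor fragment for assembling paired-guide CRISPR-Cas9 constructs. It is not itself an expression vector for a complete guide RNA. It is propagated in E. coli at high copy number from a ColE1/pUC-type origin and selected with ampicillin through the β-lactamase gene (AmpR) and its own promoter. The backbone also retains the f1 phage origin, the lac promoter/operator region with a lacZα fragment, and T7 and T3 promoters flanking the interrupted multiple cloning site, which provide convenient priming sites for sequencing across the insert.

The insert of roughly 415 bp was placed into the EcoRV site of the polylinker, destroying that site on both sides. It consists of a Streptococcus pyogenes Cas9 sgRNA scaffold followed, in the same orientation, by the human U6 RNA polymerase III promoter, with the whole unit flanked by BbsI sites. The feature table also annotates a second, partial scaffold match just downstream of the full scaffold; the record does not explain it.

The scaffold-then-promoter order is the key to the design. BbsI digestion releases the fragment, which can then be ligated between two guide sequences in a recipient vector. There, the scaffold completes the upstream sgRNA, and the hU6 promoter drives the downstream guide, which would rely on a scaffold supplied by the recipient. This gives a tandem two-sgRNA cassette, and the associated publication applies the approach to one-step generation of paired gRNA libraries.
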