Features (pLannotate 1.2.2; 16 found; start..end, strand, type, name):
     30..458     -  rep_origin     f1 ori (sequence partly withheld): f1 bacteriophage origin of replication; arrow indicates direction of (+) strand synthesis
    463..618     -  CDS            lacZα (fragment): LacZα fragment of β-galactosidase; lacZ fragment
    626..644     +  promoter       T7 promoter: promoter for bacteriophage T7 RNA polymerase
    653..715     +  misc_feature   MCS (fragment): pBluescript multiple cloning site
    724..799     +  misc_RNA       gRNA scaffold: guide RNA scaffold for the Streptococcus pyogenes CRISPR/Cas9 system
    806..849     +  misc_RNA       gRNA scaffold (fragment): guide RNA scaffold for the Streptococcus pyogenes CRISPR/Cas9 system
    890..1130    +  promoter       U6 promoter: RNA polymerase III promoter for human U6 snRNA
   1151..1195    +  misc_feature   MCS (fragment): pBluescript multiple cloning site
   1208..1226    -  promoter       T3 promoter: promoter for bacteriophage T3 RNA polymerase
   1271..1287    -  protein_bind   lac operator: The lac repressor binds to the lac operator to inhibit transcription in E. coli. This inhibition can be relieved by adding lactose or isopropyl-β-D-thiogalactopyranoside (IPTG). lac repressor encoded by lacI
   1295..1325    -  promoter       lac promoter: promoter for the E. coli lac operon
   1340..1361    -  protein_bind   CAP binding site: CAP binding activates transcription in the presence of cAMP. E. coli catabolite activator protein
   1374..1466    -  CDS            lacI (fragment): lac repressor; lacI; The lac repressor binds to the lac operator to inhibit transcription in E. coli. This inhibition can be relieved by adding lactose or isopropyl-β-D-thiogalactopyranoside (IPTG).
   1649..2237    -  rep_origin     ori: high-copy-number ColE1/pMB1/pBR322/pUC origin of replication
   2408..3268    -  CDS            AmpR: β-lactamase; bla; confers resistance to ampicillin, carbenicillin, and related antibiotics
   3269..3373    -  promoter       AmpR promoter: bla
>Addgene plasmid #69312 | pDonor_hU6 | depositor full sequence | sequence record 135959 | BbsI digestion releases donor fragment for tandem sgRNA cloning
CTAAATTGTAAGCGTTAATATTTTGTTAAAATTCGCGTTAAATTTTTGTTAAATCAGCTCATTTTTTAAC
CAATAGGCCGAAATCGGCAAAATCCCTTATAAATCAAAAGAATAGACCGAGATAGGGT
[37 nt withheld, positions 129-165]
AAAGAACGTGGACTCCAACGTCAAAGG
[49 nt withheld, positions 193-241]
T
[91 nt withheld, positions 243-333]
G
[124 nt withheld, positions 335-458]
CCCATTCGCCATTCAGGCTGCGCAACTGTTGGGAAGGGCGATCGGTGCGGGCCTCTTCGCTATTACGCCA
GCTGGCGAAAGGGGGATGTGCTGCAAGGCGATTAAGTTGGGTAACGCCAGGGTTTTCCCAGTCACGACGT
TGTAAAACGACGGCCAGTGAGCGCGCGTAATACGACTCACTATAGGGCGAATTGGAGCTCCACCGCGGTG
GCGGCCGCTCTAGAACTAGTGGATCCCCCGGGCTGCAGGAATTCGATGAAGACCTGTTTTAGAGCTAGAA
ATAGCAAGTTAAAATAAGGCTAGTCCGTTATCAACTTGAAAAAGTGGCACCGAGTCGGTGCTTTTTTGTT
TTAGAGCTAGAAATAGCAAGTTAAAATAAGGCTAGTCCGTTTTTAGCGCGTGCGCCAATTCTGCAGACAA
ATGGCTCTAGAGAGGGCCTATTTCCCATGATTCCTTCATATTTGCATATACGATACAAGGCTGTTAGAGA
GATAATTGGAATTAATTTGACTGTAAACACAAAGATATTAGTACAAAATACGTGACGTAGAAAGTAATAA
TTTCTTGGGTAGTTTGCAGTTTTAAAATTATGTTTTAAAATGGACTATCATATGCTTACCGTAACTTGAA
AGTATTTCGATTTCTTGGCTTTATATATCTTGTGGAAAGGACGAAACACCGTTTGGGTCTTCATCAAGCT
TATCGATACCGTCGACCTCGAGGGGGGGCCCGGTACCCAGCTTTTGTTCCCTTTAGTGAGGGTTAATTGC
GCGCTTGGCGTAATCATGGTCATAGCTGTTTCCTGTGTGAAATTGTTATCCGCTCACAATTCCACACAAC
ATACGAGCCGGAAGCATAAAGTGTAAAGCCTGGGGTGCCTAATGAGTGAGCTAACTCACATTAATTGCGT
TGCGCTCACTGCCCGCTTTCCAGTCGGGAAACCTGTCGTGCCAGCTGCATTAATGAATCGGCCAACGCGC
GGGGAGAGGCGGTTTGCGTATTGGGCGCTCTTCCGCTTCCTCGCTCACTGACTCGCTGCGCTCGGTCGTT
CGGCTGCGGCGAGCGGTATCAGCTCACTCAAAGGCGGTAATACGGTTATCCACAGAATCAGGGGATAACG
CAGGAAAGAACATGTGAGCAAAAGGCCAGCAAAAGGCCAGGAACCGTAAAAAGGCCGCGTTGCTGGCGTT
TTTCCATAGGCTCCGCCCCCCTGACGAGCATCACAAAAATCGACGCTCAAGTCAGAGGTGGCGAAACCCG
ACAGGACTATAAAGATACCAGGCGTTTCCCCCTGGAAGCTCCCTCGTGCGCTCTCCTGTTCCGACCCTGC
CGCTTACCGGATACCTGTCCGCCTTTCTCCCTTCGGGAAGCGTGGCGCTTTCTCATAGCTCACGCTGTAG
GTATCTCAGTTCGGTGTAGGTCGTTCGCTCCAAGCTGGGCTGTGTGCACGAACCCCCCGTTCAGCCCGAC
CGCTGCGCCTTATCCGGTAACTATCGTCTTGAGTCCAACCCGGTAAGACACGACTTATCGCCACTGGCAG
CAGCCACTGGTAACAGGATTAGCAGAGCGAGGTATGTAGGCGGTGCTACAGAGTTCTTGAAGTGGTGGCC
TAACTACGGCTACACTAGAAGGACAGTATTTGGTATCTGCGCTCTGCTGAAGCCAGTTACCTTCGGAAAA
AGAGTTGGTAGCTCTTGATCCGGCAAACAAACCACCGCTGGTAGCGGTGGTTTTTTTGTTTGCAAGCAGC
AGATTACGCGCAGAAAAAAAGGATCTCAAGAAGATCCTTTGATCTTTTCTACGGGGTCTGACGCTCAGTG
GAACGAAAACTCACGTTAAGGGATTTTGGTCATGAGATTATCAAAAAGGATCTTCACCTAGATCCTTTTA
AATTAAAAATGAAGTTTTAAATCAATCTAAAGTATATATGAGTAAACTTGGTCTGACAGTTACCAATGCT
TAATCAGTGAGGCACCTATCTCAGCGATCTGTCTATTTCGTTCATCCATAGTTGCCTGACTCCCCGTCGT
GTAGATAACTACGATACGGGAGGGCTTACCATCTGGCCCCAGTGCTGCAATGATACCGCGAGACCCACGC
TCACCGGCTCCAGATTTATCAGCAATAAACCAGCCAGCCGGAAGGGCCGAGCGCAGAAGTGGTCCTGCAA
CTTTATCCGCCTCCATCCAGTCTATTAATTGTTGCCGGGAAGCTAGAGTAAGTAGTTCGCCAGTTAATAG
TTTGCGCAACGTTGTTGCCATTGCTACAGGCATCGTGGTGTCACGCTCGTCGTTTGGTATGGCTTCATTC
AGCTCCGGTTCCCAACGATCAAGGCGAGTTACATGATCCCCCATGTTGTGCAAAAAAGCGGTTAGCTCCT
TCGGTCCTCCGATCGTTGTCAGAAGTAAGTTGGCCGCAGTGTTATCACTCATGGTTATGGCAGCACTGCA
TAATTCTCTTACTGTCATGCCATCCGTAAGATGCTTTTCTGTGACTGGTGAGTACTCAACCAAGTCATTC
TGAGAATAGTGTATGCGGCGACCGAGTTGCTCTTGCCCGGCGTCAATACGGGATAATACCGCGCCACATA
GCAGAACTTTAAAAGTGCTCATCATTGGAAAACGTTCTTCGGGGCGAAAACTCTCAAGGATCTTACCGCT
GTTGAGATCCAGTTCGATGTAACCCACTCGTGCACCCAACTGATCTTCAGCATCTTTTACTTTCACCAGC
GTTTCTGGGTGAGCAAAAACAGGAAGGCAAAATGCCGCAAAAAAGGGAATAAGGGCGACACGGAAATGTT
GAATACTCATACTCTTCCTTTTTCAATATTATTGAAGCATTTATCAGGGTTATTGTCTCATGAGCGGATA
CATATTTGAATGTATTTAGAAAAATAAACAAATAGGGGTTCCGCGCACATTTCCCCGAAAAGTGCCAC
