>Addgene plasmid #69312 | pDonor_hU6 | addgene partial sequence | sequence record 137370 | T7 5'-TAATACGACTCACTATAGGG-3'
CCCCGGGCTGCAGGAATTCGATGAAGACCTGTTTTAGAGCTAGAAATAGCAAGTTAAAATAAGGCTAGTC
CGTTATCAACTTGAAAAAGTGGCACCGAGTCGGTGCTTTTTTGTTTTAGAGCTAGAAATAGCAAGTTAAA
ATAAGGCTAGTCCGTTTTTAGCGCGTGCGCCAATTCTGCAGACAAATGGCTCTAGAGAGGGCCTATTTCC
CATGATTCCTTCATATTTGCATATACGATACAAGGCTGTTAGAGAGATAATTGGAATTAATTTGACTGTA
AACACAAAGATATTAGTACAAAATACGTGACGTAGAAAGTAATAATTTCTTGGGTAGTTTGCAGTTTTAA
AATTATGTTTTAAAATGGACTATCATATGCTTACCGTAACTTGAAAGTATTTCGATTTCTTGGCTTTATA
TATCTTGTGGAAAGGACGAAACACCGTTTGGGTCTTCATCAAGCTTATCGATACCGTCGACCTCGAGGGG
GGGCCCGGTACCCAGCTTTTGTTCCCTTTAGTGAGGGTTAATTGCGCGCTTGGCGTAATCATGGTCATAG
CTGTTTCCTGTGTGAAATTGTTATCCGCTCACAATTCCACACAACATACGAGCCGGGAGCATAAAGTGTA
AAGCCTGGGGTGCCTAATGAGTGAGCTAACTCACATTAATTGCGTTGCGCTCACTGCCCGCTTTCCAGTC
GGGAAACCTGTCGTGCCAGCTGCATTAATGAATCGGCCAACGCGCGGGGAGAGGCGGTTTGCGTATTGGG
CGCTCTTCCGCTTCCTCGCTCACTGACTCGCTGCGCTCGGTCGTTCGGCTGCGGCGAGCGGTATCAGCTC
ACTCAAAGGCGGTAATACGGTTATCC
